>Addgene plasmid #225161 | pHBJT010 | addgene full sequence | sequence record 444677 | Addgene NGS Result
AAAAAAAACACACAAAGGTCTAGCGGAATTTACAGAGGGTCTAGCAGAATTTACAAGTTTTCCAGCAAAG
GTCTAGCAGAATTTACAGATACCCACAACTCAAAGGAAAAGGACTAGTAATTATCATTGACTAGCCCATC
TCAATTGGTATAGTGATTAAAATCACCTAGACCAATTGAGATGTATGTCTGAATTAGTTGTTTTCAAAGC
AAATGAACTAGCGATTAGTCGCTATGACTTAACGGAGCATGAAACCAAGCTAATTTTATGCTGTGTGGCA
CTACTCAACCCCACGATTGAAAACCCTACAAGGAAAGAACGGACGGTATCGTTCACTTATAACCAATACG
CTCAGATGATGAACATCAGTAGGGAAAATGCTTATGGTGTATTAGCTAAAGCAACCAGAGAGCTGATGAC
GAGAACTGTGGAAATCAGGAATCCTTTGGTTAAAGGCTTTGAGATTTTCCAGTGGACAAACTATGCCAAG
TTCTCAAGCGAAAAATTAGAATTAGTTTTTAGTGAAGAGATATTGCCTTATCTTTTCCAGTTAAAAAAAT
TCATAAAATATAATCTGGAACATGTTAAGTCTTTTGAAAACAAATACTCTATGAGGATTTATGAGTGGTT
ATTAAAAGAACTAACACAAAAGAAAACTCACAAGGCAAATATAGAGATTAGCCTTGATGAATTTAAGTTC
ATGTTAATGCTTGAAAATAACTACCATGAGTTTAAAAGGCTTAACCAATGGGTTTTGAAACCAATAAGTA
AAGATTTAAACACTTACAGCAATATGAAATTGGTGGTTGATAAGCGAGGCCGCCCGACTGATACGTTGAT
TTTCCAAGTTGAACTAGATAGACAAATGGATCTCGTAACCGAACTTGAGAACAACCAGATAAAAATGAAT
GGTGACAAAATACCAACAACCATTACATCAGATTCCTACCTACATAACGGACTAAGAAAAACACTACACG
ATGCTTTAACTGCAAAAATTCAGCTCACCAGTTTTGAGGCAAAATTTTTGAGTGACATGCAAAGTAAGTA
TGATCTCAATGGTTCGTTCTCATGGCTCACGCAAAAACAACGAACCACACTAGAGAACATACTGGCTAAA
TACGGAAGGATCTGAGGTTCTTATGGCTCTTGTATCTATCAGTGAAGCATCAAGACTAACAAACAAAAGT
AGAACAACTGTTCACCGTTACATATCAAAGGGAAAACTGTCCATATGCACAGATGAAAACGGTGTAAAAA
AGATAGATACATCAGAGCTTTTACGAGTTTTTGGTGCATTCAAAGCTGTTCACCATGAACAGATCGACAA
TGTAACAGATGAACAGCATGTAACACCTAATAGAACAGGTGAAACCAGTAAAACAAAGCAACTAGAACAT
GAAATTGAACACCTGAGACAACTTGTTACAGCTCAACAGTCACACATAGACAGCCTGAAACAGGCGATGC
TGCTTATCGAATCAAAGCTGCCGACAACACGGGAGCCAGTGACGCCTCCCGTGGGGAAAAAATCATGGCA
ATTCTGGAAGAAATAGCGCTTTCAGCCGGCAAACCGGCTGAAGCCGGATCTGCGATTCTGATAACAAACT
AGCAACACCAGAACAGCCCGTTTGCGGGCAGCAAAACCCGTACTTTTGGACGTTCCGGCGGTTTTTTGTG
GCGAGTGGTGTTCGGGCGGTGCGCGCAAGATCCATTATGTTAAACGGGCGAGTTTACATCTCAAAACCGC
CCGCTTAACACCATCAGAAATCCTCAGCGCGATTTTAAGCACCAACCCCCCCCCGTAACACCCAAATCCA
TACTGAAAGTGGCTTTGTTGAATAAATCAGATTTCGGGTAAGTCTCCTAGGCACCAATAACTGCCATGTT
TGACAGCTTATCATCGATAAGCTTTAATGCGGTAGTTTATCACAGTTAAATTGCTAACGCAGTCAGGCAC
CGTGTATGAAATCTAACAATGCGCTCATCGTCATCCTCGGCACCGTCACCCTGGATGCTGTAGGCATAGG
CTTGGTTATGCCGGTACTGCCGGGCCTCTTGCGGGATATCGTCCATTCCGACAGCATCGCCAGTCACTAT
GGCGTGCTGCTAGCGCTATATGCGTTGATGCAATTTCTATGCGCACCCGTTCTCGGAGCACTGTCCGACC
GCTTTGGCCGCCGCCCAGTCCTGCTCGCTTCGCTACTTGGAGCCACTATCGACTACGCGATCATGGCGAC
CACACCCGTCCTGTGGATCCTCTACGCCGGACGCATCGTGGCCGGCATCACCGGCGCCACAGGTGCGGTT
GCTGGCGCCTATATCGCCGACATCACCGATGGGGAAGATCGGGCTCGCCACTTCGGGCTCATGAGCGCTT
GTTTCGGCGTGGGTATGGTGGCAGGCCCCGTGGCCGGGGGACTGTTGGGCGCCATCTCCTTGCATGCACC
ATTCCTTGCGGCGGCGGTGCTCAACGGCCTCAACCTACTACTGGGCTGCTTCCTAATGCAGGAGTCGCAT
AAGGGAGAGCGTCGACCGATGCCCTTGAGAGCCTTCAACCCAGTCAGCTCCTTCCGGTGGGCGCGGGGCA
TGACTATCGTCGCCGCACTTATGACTGTCTTCTTTATCATGCAACTCGTAGGACAGGTGCCGGCAGCGCT
CTGGGTCATTTTCGGCGAGGACCGCTTTCGCTGGAGCGCGACGATGATCGGCCTGTCGCTTGCGGTATTC
GGAATCTTGCACGCCCTCGCTCAAGCCTTCGTCACTGGTCCCGCCACCAAACGTTTCGGCGAGAAGCAGG
CCATTATCGCCGGCATGGCGGCCGACGCGCTGGGCTACGTCTTGCTGGCGTTCGCGACGCGAGGCTGGAT
GGCCTTCCCCATTATGATTCTTCTCGCTTCCGGCGGCATCGGGATGCCCGCGTTGCAGGCCATGCTGTCC
AGGCAGGTAGATGACGACCATCAGGGACAGCTTCAAGGATCGCTCGCGGCTCTTACCAGCCTAACTTCGA
TCATTGGACCGCTGATCGTCACGGCGATTTATGCCGCCTCGGCGAGCACATGGAACGGGTTGGCATGGAT
TGTAGGCGCCGCCCTATACCTTGTCTGCCTCCCCGCGTTGCGTCGCGGTGCATGGAGCCGGGCCACCTCG
ACCTGAACGTCTCATTTTCGCCAAAAGTTGGCCCAGGGCTTCCCGGTATCAACAGGGACACCAGGATTTA
TTTATTCTGCGAAGTGATCTTCCGTCACAGGTATTTATTCGGCGCAAAGTGCGTCGGGTGATGCTGCCAA
CTTACTGATTTAGTGTATGATGGTGTTTTTGAGGTGCTCCAGTGGCTTCTGTTTCTATCAGCTGTCCCTC
CTGTTCAGCTACTGACGGGGTGGTGCGTAACGGCAAAAGCACCGCCGGACATCAGCGCCATTCGCCATTC
AGGCTGCGCAACTGTTGGGAAGGGCGATCGGTGCGGGCCTCTTCGCTATTACGCCAGCTGGCGAAAGGGG
GATGTGCTGCAAGGCGATTAAGTTGGGTAACGCCAGGGTTTTCCCAGTCACGACGTTGTAAAACGACGGC
CAGTGCCAAGCTTGCATGCCTGCAGGTCGACTCTAGAGGATCCCCGGGGACTACAAAGACGATGACGACA
AGTAATGATAGGGTACCGAGCTCGAATTCGTAATCATGTCATAGCTGTTTCCTGTGTGAAATTGTTATCC
GCTCACAATTCCACACAACATACGAGCCGGAAGCATAAAGTGTAAAGCCTGGGGTGCCTAATGAGTGAGC
TAACTCACATTAATTGCGTTGCGCTCACTGCCCGCTTTCCAGTCGGGAAACCTGTCGTGCCAGCTGCATT
AATGAATCGGCCAACGCGCGGGGAGAGGCGGTTTGCGTATTGGGCGCTCCTCGCTAACGGATTCACCACT
CCGCAGACCCGCCATAAAACGCCCTGAGAAGCCCGTGACGGGCTTTTCTTGTATTATGGGTAGTTTCCTT
GCATGAATCCATAAAAGGCGCCTGTAGTGCCATTTACCCCCATTCACTGCCAGAGCCGTGAGCGCAGCGA
ACTGAATGTCACGAAAAAGACAGCGACTCAGGTGCCTGATGGTCGGAGACAAAAGGAATATTCAGCGATT
TGCCCGAGCTTGCGAGGGTGCTACTTAAGCCTTTAGGGTTTTAAGGTCTGTTTTGTAGAGGAGCAAACAG
CGTTTGCGACATCCTTTTGTAATACTGCGGAACTGACTAAAGTAGTGAGTTATACACAGGGCTGGGATCT
ATTCTTTTTATCTTTTTTTATTCTTTCTTTATTCTATAAATTATAACCACTTGAATATAAAC
Features (pLannotate 1.2.2; 13 found; start..end, strand, type, name):
    185..1135    +  CDS            Rep101: RepA protein needed for replication with the pSC101 origin; rep101
   1890..1918    +  promoter       tet promoter: E. coli promoter for tetracycline efflux protein gene
   1966..3156    +  CDS            TcR: tetracycline efflux protein; tet; confers resistance to tetracycline
   3277..3418    +  mobile_element IS1 (fragment): prokaryotic transposable element IS1
   3421..3575    -  CDS            lacZα (fragment): LacZα fragment of β-galactosidase; lacZ fragment
   3578..3618    -  misc_feature   MCS (fragment): pUC18/19 multiple cloning site
   3618..3638    +  CDS            3xFLAG (fragment): three tandem FLAG® epitope tags
   3651..3669    -  misc_feature   MCS (fragment): pUC18/19 multiple cloning site
   3702..3718    -  protein_bind   lac operator: The lac repressor binds to the lac operator to inhibit transcription in E. coli. This inhibition can be relieved by adding lactose or isopropyl-β-D-thiogalactopyranoside (IPTG). lac repressor encoded by lacI
   3726..3756    -  promoter       lac promoter: promoter for the E. coli lac operon
   3771..3792    -  protein_bind   CAP binding site: CAP binding activates transcription in the presence of cAMP. E. coli catabolite activator protein
   3805..3897    -  CDS            lacI (fragment): lac repressor; lacI; The lac repressor binds to the lac operator to inhibit transcription in E. coli. This inhibition can be relieved by adding lactose or isopropyl-β-D-thiogalactopyranoside (IPTG).
   4247..137     +  rep_origin     pSC101 ori (across the origin): low-copy replication origin that requires the Rep101 protein
