[The description below was written by a language model from this plasmid's Addgene catalogue record and pLannotate feature annotations shown in this document.]
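Description:
pHBJT010 is an empty low-copy bacterial cloning and expression backbone, part of a plasmid series built for rapid sub-cloning and use across various Enterobacteriaceae. It replicates from the pSC101 origin, which depends on the plasmid-encoded RepA (Rep101) protein and keeps copy number low. Selection is by tetracycline, provided by the tetracycline efflux protein gene driven by its own tet promoter. The parental backbone is not named in the record. The catalogue lists a backbone size of 4,297 bp, while the sequenced record is 4,332 nt, a difference that matches the stated 35 bp FLAG insertion.

The cloning region is a pUC18-type cassette: a CAP binding site, lac promoter and lac operator lead into the pUC18 multiple cloning site and a lacZα fragment, all annotated on the minus strand, with a short remnant of lacI upstream and an IS1 fragment nearby. The multiple cloning site is split into two annotated pieces by a FLAG epitope sequence integrated at the SmaI site. The annotation tool labels this as a fragment of 3xFLAG, but the record describes a single FLAG epitope tag. A SmaI site lies immediately upstream of the tag, so an open reading frame cloned there in frame acquires a C-terminal FLAG fusion.

The FLAG sequence lies on the plus strand, opposite to the lac promoter. A tagged insert would therefore not be transcribed from that promoter, and the record does not identify another promoter for it, so inserts would presumably need to carry their own, such as a native promoter. This makes the vector suited to low-copy expression of epitope-tagged proteins for detection or purification.
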