Addgene plasmid #225161: pHBJT010
Purpose: (Empty Backbone) Low copy cloning vector for integration of C-terminal FLAG epitope tag (TetR). SmaI restriction site immediately upstream of the FLAG epitope. FLAG epitope in opposite orientation of lac promoter.
Depositing lab: Jenny-Lee Thomassin. Depositing organization: University of Saskatchewan. Publication: Generation of a plasmid series for rapid sub-cloning and use in various Enterobacteriaceae. Braun HG, Kanwal N, Rivera Lopez LF, Thomassin JL. J Biosci Bioeng. 2024 Sep 6:S1389-1723(24)00253-6. doi: 10.1016/j.jbiosc.2024.08.006. PubMed 39244484.
Backbone
  Vector backbone: Unknown
  Backbone size (bp): 4297
  Vector type: Bacterial Expression, Synthetic Biology
  Tag / fusion protein: FLAG epitope tag (35 bp) (C terminal on insert)
Growth in bacteria
  Bacterial resistance: Tetracycline, 10 μg/mL
  Growth temperature: 37°C
  Growth strain: DH5alpha
  Copy number: Low Copy
Gene/Insert
  Gene/Insert name: None
  Tag / fusion protein: FLAG epitope tag (35 bp) (C terminal on insert)
Terms and licenses: Academic/Nonprofit Terms; Industry Terms: Not Available to Industry
Depositor comments: Low copy plasmid (pSC101 ori and repA), pUC18 MCS with FLAG epitope integrated at SmaI site, confers tetracycline resistance
How to cite: pHBJT010 was a gift from Jenny-Lee Thomassin (Addgene plasmid # 225161 ; http://n2t.net/addgene:225161 ; RRID:Addgene_225161)
